Addgene plasmid #218528: plentiCRISPR-v2 Puro EIF2AK4/GCN2_sgRNA
Purpose: sgRNA targeting human EIF2AK4/GCN2
Depositing lab: Kivanc Birsoy. Depositing organization: Rockefeller University. Publication: Integrative genetic analysis identifies FLVCR1 as a plasma-membrane choline transporter in mammals. Kenny TC, Khan A, Son Y, Yue L, Heissel S, Sharma A, Pasolli HA, Liu Y, Gamazon ER, Alwaseem H, Hite RK, Birsoy K. Cell Metab. 2023 Jun 6;35(6):1057-1071.e12. doi: 10.1016/j.cmet.2023.04.003. Epub 2023 Apr 25. PubMed 37100056.
Backbone
  Vector backbone: plentiCRISPR-v2 Puro
  Vector type: Lentiviral, CRISPR
  Selectable markers: Puromycin
Growth in bacteria
  Bacterial resistance: Ampicillin, 100 μg/mL
  Growth temperature: 37°C
  Growth strain: NEB Stable
  Copy number: Unknown
Gene/Insert
  Gene/Insert name: EIF2AK4 (alt name: GCN2)
  gRNA/shRNA sequence: 5’-GAACTGGCCAAGAAACACTG-3’
  Species: H. sapiens (human)
  Entrez Gene: EIF2AK4 (a.k.a. GCN2, PVOD2)
Terms and licenses: Academic/Nonprofit Terms; Industry Terms: Not Available to Industry
How to cite: plentiCRISPR-v2 Puro EIF2AK4/GCN2_sgRNA was a gift from Kivanc Birsoy (Addgene plasmid # 218528 ; http://n2t.net/addgene:218528 ; RRID:Addgene_218528)
