[The description below was written by a language model from this plasmid's Addgene catalogue record and pLannotate feature annotations shown in this document.]
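Description:
plentiCRISPR-v2 Puro EIF2AK4/GCN2_sgRNA is an all-in-one lentiviral CRISPR plasmid (about 13 kb) built on the plentiCRISPR-v2 Puro backbone and carrying a single guide RNA directed against human EIF2AK4, the gene encoding the kinase GCN2. It is maintained in E. coli through a high-copy ColE1/pUC-type origin with ampicillin selection via β-lactamase. The backbone also contains an f1 origin and an SV40/EM7-driven bleomycin/Zeocin resistance cassette that lies outside the viral transfer region.

The transfer cassette has a third-generation lentiviral layout. A CMV enhancer/promoter is fused to a truncated HIV-1 5' LTR to drive genomic RNA production in packaging cells. It is followed by the Ψ packaging signal with a partial gag fragment, the Rev response element for nuclear export, and the cPPT/CTS. A self-inactivating ΔU3 3' LTR closes the cassette, with a bGH polyadenylation signal downstream.

Between the LTRs, a human U6 RNA polymerase III promoter expresses the EIF2AK4-targeting spacer joined to the S. pyogenes guide scaffold, which is annotated as a tracrRNA fragment. An EF-1α core promoter drives S. pyogenes Cas9, followed on the same strand by puromycin N-acetyltransferase. The element linking Cas9 and the puromycin marker is not annotated in the feature table. A WPRE downstream enhances transcript expression.

Transduced mammalian cells therefore receive nuclease, guide and a puromycin selection marker from one integrated provirus. This allows selection of cells in which Cas9 cuts EIF2AK4, and the construct is intended for disruption of GCN2 in human cells.
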