Features (pLannotate 1.2.2; 33 found; start..end, strand, type, name):
     31..83      -  misc_feature   bom (fragment): basis of mobility region from pBR322
    238..617     +  enhancer       CMV enhancer: human cytomegalovirus immediate early enhancer
    618..817     +  promoter       CMV promoter: human cytomegalovirus (CMV) immediate early promoter
    835..1015    +  LTR            5' LTR (truncated): truncated 5' long terminal repeat (LTR) from HIV-1
   1062..1187    +  misc_feature   HIV-1 Ψ: packaging signal of human immunodeficiency virus type 1
   1171..1534    +  CDS            HIV-1 gag (fragment): gag protein from human immunodeficiency virus 1; gag
   1680..1913    +  misc_feature   RRE: The Rev response element (RRE) of HIV-1 allows for Rev-dependent mRNA export from the nucleus to the cytoplasm.
   2290..2390    +  CDS            Rev (fragment): human immunodeficiency virus 1 (HIV-1) Rev protein; rev; enhances nuclear export of unspliced and incompletely spliced viral mRNAs
   2440..2557    +  misc_feature   cPPT/CTS: central polypurine tract and central termination sequence of HIV-1
   2608..2848    +  promoter       U6 promoter: RNA polymerase III promoter for human U6 snRNA
   2895..2962    +  misc_RNA       tracrRNA (fragment): trans-activating CRISPR RNA for the Streptococcus pyogenes CRISPR/Cas9 system
   2980..2998    +  CDS            small t antigen (fragment): SV40 (simian virus 40) small t antigen
   3024..3235    +  promoter       EF-1α core promoter: core promoter for human elongation factor EF-1α
   3260..7363    +  CDS            Cas9: Cas9 (Csn1) endonuclease from the Streptococcus pyogenes Type II CRISPR/Cas system generates RNA-guided double strand breaks in DNA
   7501..8098    +  CDS            PuroR (fragment): puromycin N-acetyltransferase; pac from Streptomyces; confers resistance to puromycin
   8114..8702    +  misc_feature   WPRE: woodchuck hepatitis virus posttranscriptional regulatory element
   8753..8772    +  misc_feature   cPPT/CTS (fragment): central polypurine tract and central termination sequence of HIV-1
   8774..9007    +  LTR            3' LTR (ΔU3): self-inactivating 3' long terminal repeat (LTR) from HIV-1
   9039..9263    +  polyA_signal   bGH poly(A) signal: bovine growth hormone polyadenylation signal
   9267..9288    +  promoter       SV40 promoter (fragment): SV40 enhancer and early promoter
   9309..9737    +  rep_origin     f1 ori (sequence partly withheld): f1 bacteriophage origin of replication; arrow indicates direction of (+) strand synthesis
   9751..10080   +  promoter       SV40 promoter: SV40 enhancer and early promoter
  10128..10175   +  promoter       EM7 promoter: synthetic bacterial promoter&nbsp
  10194..10568   +  CDS            BleoR: antibiotic-binding protein; Sh ble from Streptoalloteichus hindustanus; confers resistance to bleomycin, phleomycin, and Zeocin™
  10578..10703   +  CDS            ble (fragment): BLE_KLEPN - Experimental evidence at protein level: Swiss-Prot protein existence level 1. Binding protein with a strong affinity to the bleomycin family of antibiotics. Binds to CL990; an antimitotic-antibiotic compound. From Klebsiella pneumoniae.
  10698..10819   +  polyA_signal   SV40 poly(A) signal: SV40 polyadenylation signal
  10890..10912   -  protein_bind   lac operator (fragment): The lac repressor binds to the lac operator to inhibit transcription in E. coli. This inhibition can be relieved by adding lactose or isopropyl-β-D-thiogalactopyranoside (IPTG). lac repressor encoded by lacI
  10916..10946   -  promoter       lac promoter: promoter for the E. coli lac operon
  10961..10982   -  protein_bind   CAP binding site: CAP binding activates transcription in the presence of cAMP. E. coli catabolite activator protein
  10995..11087   -  CDS            lacI (fragment): lac repressor; lacI; The lac repressor binds to the lac operator to inhibit transcription in E. coli. This inhibition can be relieved by adding lactose or isopropyl-β-D-thiogalactopyranoside (IPTG).
  11270..11858   -  rep_origin     ori: high-copy-number ColE1/pMB1/pBR322/pUC origin of replication
  12029..12889   -  CDS            AmpR: β-lactamase; bla; confers resistance to ampicillin, carbenicillin, and related antibiotics
  12890..12994   -  promoter       AmpR promoter: bla
>Addgene plasmid #218528 | plentiCRISPR-v2 Puro EIF2AK4/GCN2_sgRNA | addgene full sequence | sequence record 432492 | Addgene NGS Result
GTCGACGGATCGGGAGATCTCCCGATCCCCTATGGTGCACTCTCAGTACAATCTGCTCTGATGCCGCATA
GTTAAGCCAGTATCTGCTCCCTGCTTGTGTGTTGGAGGTCGCTGAGTAGTGCGCGAGCAAAATTTAAGCT
ACAACAAGGCAAGGCTTGACCGACAATTGCATGAAGAATCTGCTTAGGGTTAGGCGTTTTGCGCTGCTTC
GCGATGTACGGGCCAGATATACGCGTTGACATTGATTATTGACTAGTTATTAATAGTAATCAATTACGGG
GTCATTAGTTCATAGCCCATATATGGAGTTCCGCGTTACATAACTTACGGTAAATGGCCCGCCTGGCTGA
CCGCCCAACGACCCCCGCCCATTGACGTCAATAATGACGTATGTTCCCATAGTAACGCCAATAGGGACTT
TCCATTGACGTCAATGGGTGGAGTATTTACGGTAAACTGCCCACTTGGCAGTACATCAAGTGTATCATAT
GCCAAGTACGCCCCCTATTGACGTCAATGACGGTAAATGGCCCGCCTGGCATTATGCCCAGTACATGACC
TTATGGGACTTTCCTACTTGGCAGTACATCTACGTATTAGTCATCGCTATTACCATGGTGATGCGGTTTT
GGCAGTACATCAATGGGCGTGGATAGCGGTTTGACTCACGGGGATTTCCAAGTCTCCACCCCATTGACGT
CAATGGGAGTTTGTTTTGGCACCAAAATCAACGGGACTTTCCAAAATGTCGTAACAACTCCGCCCCATTG
ACGCAAATGGGCGGTAGGCGTGTACGGTGGGAGGTCTATATAAGCAGCGCGTTTTGCCTGTACTGGGTCT
CTCTGGTTAGACCAGATCTGAGCCTGGGAGCTCTCTGGCTAACTAGGGAACCCACTGCTTAAGCCTCAAT
AAAGCTTGCCTTGAGTGCTTCAAGTAGTGTGTGCCCGTCTGTTGTGTGACTCTGGTAACTAGAGATCCCT
CAGACCCTTTTAGTCAGTGTGGAAAATCTCTAGCAGTGGCGCCCGAACAGGGACTTGAAAGCGAAAGGGA
AACCAGAGGAGCTCTCTCGACGCAGGACTCGGCTTGCTGAAGCGCGCACGGCAAGAGGCGAGGGGCGGCG
ACTGGTGAGTACGCCAAAAATTTTGACTAGCGGAGGCTAGAAGGAGAGAGATGGGTGCGAGAGCGTCAGT
ATTAAGCGGGGGAGAATTAGATCGCGATGGGAAAAAATTCGGTTAAGGCCAGGGGGAAAGAAAAAATATA
AATTAAAACATATAGTATGGGCAAGCAGGGAGCTAGAACGATTCGCAGTTAATCCTGGCCTGTTAGAAAC
ATCAGAAGGCTGTAGACAAATACTGGGACAGCTACAACCATCCCTTCAGACAGGATCAGAAGAACTTAGA
TCATTATATAATACAGTAGCAACCCTCTATTGTGTGCATCAAAGGATAGAGATAAAAGACACCAAGGAAG
CTTTAGACAAGATAGAGGAAGAGCAAAACAAAAGTAAGACCACCGCACAGCAAGCGGCCGCTGATCTTCA
GACCTGGAGGAGGAGATATGAGGGACAATTGGAGAAGTGAATTATATAAATATAAAGTAGTAAAAATTGA
ACCATTAGGAGTAGCACCCACCAAGGCAAAGAGAAGAGTGGTGCAGAGAGAAAAAAGAGCAGTGGGAATA
GGAGCTTTGTTCCTTGGGTTCTTGGGAGCAGCAGGAAGCACTATGGGCGCAGCGTCAATGACGCTGACGG
TACAGGCCAGACAATTATTGTCTGGTATAGTGCAGCAGCAGAACAATTTGCTGAGGGCTATTGAGGCGCA
ACAGCATCTGTTGCAACTCACAGTCTGGGGCATCAAGCAGCTCCAGGCAAGAATCCTGGCTGTGGAAAGA
TACCTAAAGGATCAACAGCTCCTGGGGATTTGGGGTTGCTCTGGAAAACTCATTTGCACCACTGCTGTGC
CTTGGAATGCTAGTTGGAGTAATAAATCTCTGGAACAGATTTGGAATCACACGACCTGGATGGAGTGGGA
CAGAGAAATTAACAATTACACAAGCTTAATACACTCCTTAATTGAAGAATCGCAAAACCAGCAAGAAAAG
AATGAACAAGAATTATTGGAATTAGATAAATGGGCAAGTTTGTGGAATTGGTTTAACATAACAAATTGGC
TGTGGTATATAAAATTATTCATAATGATAGTAGGAGGCTTGGTAGGTTTAAGAATAGTTTTTGCTGTACT
TTCTATAGTGAATAGAGTTAGGCAGGGATATTCACCATTATCGTTTCAGACCCACCTCCCAACCCCGAGG
GGACCCGACAGGCCCGAAGGAATAGAAGAAGAAGGTGGAGAGAGAGACAGAGACAGATCCATTCGATTAG
TGAACGGATCGGCACTGCGTGCGCCAATTCTGCAGACAAATGGCAGTATTCATCCACAATTTTAAAAGAA
AAGGGGGGATTGGGGGGTACAGTGCAGGGGAAAGAATAGTAGACATAATAGCAACAGACATACAAACTAA
AGAATTACAAAAACAAATTACAAAAATTCAAAATTTTCGGGTTTATTACAGGGACAGCAGAGATCCAGTT
TGGTTAATTAAGGTACCGAGGGCCTATTTCCCATGATTCCTTCATATTTGCATATACGATACAAGGCTGT
TAGAGAGATAATTAGAATTAATTTGACTGTAAACACAAAGATATTAGTACAAAATACGTGACGTAGAAAG
TAATAATTTCTTGGGTAGTTTGCAGTTTTAAAATTATGTTTTAAAATGGACTATCATATGCTTACCGTAA
CTTGAAAGTATTTCGATTTCTTGGCTTTATATATCTTGTGGAAAGGACGAAACACCGAACTGGCCAAGAA
ACACTGGTTTAAGAGCTATGCTGGAAACAGCATAGCAAGTTTAAATAAGGCTAGTCCGTTATCAACTTGA
AAAAGTGGCACCGAGTCGGTGCTTTTTTGAATTCGCTAGCTAGGTCTTGAAAGGAGTGGGAATTGGCTCC
GGTGCCCGTCAGTGGGCAGAGCGCACATCGCCCACAGTCCCCGAGAAGTTGGGGGGAGGGGTCGGCAATT
GATCCGGTGCCTAGAGAAGGTGGCGCGGGGTAAACTGGGAAAGTGATGTCGTGTACTGGCTCCGCCTTTT
TCCCGAGGGTGGGGGAGAACCGTATATAAGTGCAGTAGTCGCCGTGAACGTTCTTTTTCGCAACGGGTTT
GCCGCCAGAACACAGGACCGGTTCTAGAGCGCTGCCACCATGGACAAGAAGTACAGCATCGGCCTGGACA
TCGGCACCAACTCTGTGGGCTGGGCCGTGATCACCGACGAGTACAAGGTGCCCAGCAAGAAATTCAAGGT
GCTGGGCAACACCGACCGGCACAGCATCAAGAAGAACCTGATCGGAGCCCTGCTGTTCGACAGCGGCGAA
ACAGCCGAGGCCACCCGGCTGAAGAGAACCGCCAGAAGAAGATACACCAGACGGAAGAACCGGATCTGCT
ATCTGCAAGAGATCTTCAGCAACGAGATGGCCAAGGTGGACGACAGCTTCTTCCACAGACTGGAAGAGTC
CTTCCTGGTGGAAGAGGATAAGAAGCACGAGCGGCACCCCATCTTCGGCAACATCGTGGACGAGGTGGCC
TACCACGAGAAGTACCCCACCATCTACCACCTGAGAAAGAAACTGGTGGACAGCACCGACAAGGCCGACC
TGCGGCTGATCTATCTGGCCCTGGCCCACATGATCAAGTTCCGGGGCCACTTCCTGATCGAGGGCGACCT
GAACCCCGACAACAGCGACGTGGACAAGCTGTTCATCCAGCTGGTGCAGACCTACAACCAGCTGTTCGAG
GAAAACCCCATCAACGCCAGCGGCGTGGACGCCAAGGCCATCCTGTCTGCCAGACTGAGCAAGAGCAGAC
GGCTGGAAAATCTGATCGCCCAGCTGCCCGGCGAGAAGAAGAATGGCCTGTTCGGAAACCTGATTGCCCT
GAGCCTGGGCCTGACCCCCAACTTCAAGAGCAACTTCGACCTGGCCGAGGATGCCAAACTGCAGCTGAGC
AAGGACACCTACGACGACGACCTGGACAACCTGCTGGCCCAGATCGGCGACCAGTACGCCGACCTGTTTC
TGGCCGCCAAGAACCTGTCCGACGCCATCCTGCTGAGCGACATCCTGAGAGTGAACACCGAGATCACCAA
GGCCCCCCTGAGCGCCTCTATGATCAAGAGATACGACGAGCACCACCAGGACCTGACCCTGCTGAAAGCT
CTCGTGCGGCAGCAGCTGCCTGAGAAGTACAAAGAGATTTTCTTCGACCAGAGCAAGAACGGCTACGCCG
GCTACATTGACGGCGGAGCCAGCCAGGAAGAGTTCTACAAGTTCATCAAGCCCATCCTGGAAAAGATGGA
CGGCACCGAGGAACTGCTCGTGAAGCTGAACAGAGAGGACCTGCTGCGGAAGCAGCGGACCTTCGACAAC
GGCAGCATCCCCCACCAGATCCACCTGGGAGAGCTGCACGCCATTCTGCGGCGGCAGGAAGATTTTTACC
CATTCCTGAAGGACAACCGGGAAAAGATCGAGAAGATCCTGACCTTCCGCATCCCCTACTACGTGGGCCC
TCTGGCCAGGGGAAACAGCAGATTCGCCTGGATGACCAGAAAGAGCGAGGAAACCATCACCCCCTGGAAC
TTCGAGGAAGTGGTGGACAAGGGCGCTTCCGCCCAGAGCTTCATCGAGCGGATGACCAACTTCGATAAGA
ACCTGCCCAACGAGAAGGTGCTGCCCAAGCACAGCCTGCTGTACGAGTACTTCACCGTGTATAACGAGCT
GACCAAAGTGAAATACGTGACCGAGGGAATGAGAAAGCCCGCCTTCCTGAGCGGCGAGCAGAAAAAGGCC
ATCGTGGACCTGCTGTTCAAGACCAACCGGAAAGTGACCGTGAAGCAGCTGAAAGAGGACTACTTCAAGA
AAATCGAGTGCTTCGACTCCGTGGAAATCTCCGGCGTGGAAGATCGGTTCAACGCCTCCCTGGGCACATA
CCACGATCTGCTGAAAATTATCAAGGACAAGGACTTCCTGGACAATGAGGAAAACGAGGACATTCTGGAA
GATATCGTGCTGACCCTGACACTGTTTGAGGACAGAGAGATGATCGAGGAACGGCTGAAAACCTATGCCC
ACCTGTTCGACGACAAAGTGATGAAGCAGCTGAAGCGGCGGAGATACACCGGCTGGGGCAGGCTGAGCCG
GAAGCTGATCAACGGCATCCGGGACAAGCAGTCCGGCAAGACAATCCTGGATTTCCTGAAGTCCGACGGC
TTCGCCAACAGAAACTTCATGCAGCTGATCCACGACGACAGCCTGACCTTTAAAGAGGACATCCAGAAAG
CCCAGGTGTCCGGCCAGGGCGATAGCCTGCACGAGCACATTGCCAATCTGGCCGGCAGCCCCGCCATTAA
GAAGGGCATCCTGCAGACAGTGAAGGTGGTGGACGAGCTCGTGAAAGTGATGGGCCGGCACAAGCCCGAG
AACATCGTGATCGAAATGGCCAGAGAGAACCAGACCACCCAGAAGGGACAGAAGAACAGCCGCGAGAGAA
TGAAGCGGATCGAAGAGGGCATCAAAGAGCTGGGCAGCCAGATCCTGAAAGAACACCCCGTGGAAAACAC
CCAGCTGCAGAACGAGAAGCTGTACCTGTACTACCTGCAGAATGGGCGGGATATGTACGTGGACCAGGAA
CTGGACATCAACCGGCTGTCCGACTACGATGTGGACCATATCGTGCCTCAGAGCTTTCTGAAGGACGACT
CCATCGACAACAAGGTGCTGACCAGAAGCGACAAGAACCGGGGCAAGAGCGACAACGTGCCCTCCGAAGA
GGTCGTGAAGAAGATGAAGAACTACTGGCGGCAGCTGCTGAACGCCAAGCTGATTACCCAGAGAAAGTTC
GACAATCTGACCAAGGCCGAGAGAGGCGGCCTGAGCGAACTGGATAAGGCCGGCTTCATCAAGAGACAGC
TGGTGGAAACCCGGCAGATCACAAAGCACGTGGCACAGATCCTGGACTCCCGGATGAACACTAAGTACGA
CGAGAATGACAAGCTGATCCGGGAAGTGAAAGTGATCACCCTGAAGTCCAAGCTGGTGTCCGATTTCCGG
AAGGATTTCCAGTTTTACAAAGTGCGCGAGATCAACAACTACCACCACGCCCACGACGCCTACCTGAACG
CCGTCGTGGGAACCGCCCTGATCAAAAAGTACCCTAAGCTGGAAAGCGAGTTCGTGTACGGCGACTACAA
GGTGTACGACGTGCGGAAGATGATCGCCAAGAGCGAGCAGGAAATCGGCAAGGCTACCGCCAAGTACTTC
TTCTACAGCAACATCATGAACTTTTTCAAGACCGAGATTACCCTGGCCAACGGCGAGATCCGGAAGCGGC
CTCTGATCGAGACAAACGGCGAAACCGGGGAGATCGTGTGGGATAAGGGCCGGGATTTTGCCACCGTGCG
GAAAGTGCTGAGCATGCCCCAAGTGAATATCGTGAAAAAGACCGAGGTGCAGACAGGCGGCTTCAGCAAA
GAGTCTATCCTGCCCAAGAGGAACAGCGATAAGCTGATCGCCAGAAAGAAGGACTGGGACCCTAAGAAGT
ACGGCGGCTTCGACAGCCCCACCGTGGCCTATTCTGTGCTGGTGGTGGCCAAAGTGGAAAAGGGCAAGTC
CAAGAAACTGAAGAGTGTGAAAGAGCTGCTGGGGATCACCATCATGGAAAGAAGCAGCTTCGAGAAGAAT
CCCATCGACTTTCTGGAAGCCAAGGGCTACAAAGAAGTGAAAAAGGACCTGATCATCAAGCTGCCTAAGT
ACTCCCTGTTCGAGCTGGAAAACGGCCGGAAGAGAATGCTGGCCTCTGCCGGCGAACTGCAGAAGGGAAA
CGAACTGGCCCTGCCCTCCAAATATGTGAACTTCCTGTACCTGGCCAGCCACTATGAGAAGCTGAAGGGC
TCCCCCGAGGATAATGAGCAGAAACAGCTGTTTGTGGAACAGCACAAGCACTACCTGGACGAGATCATCG
AGCAGATCAGCGAGTTCTCCAAGAGAGTGATCCTGGCCGACGCTAATCTGGACAAAGTGCTGTCCGCCTA
CAACAAGCACCGGGATAAGCCCATCAGAGAGCAGGCCGAGAATATCATCCACCTGTTTACCCTGACCAAT
CTGGGAGCCCCTGCCGCCTTCAAGTACTTTGACACCACCATCGACCGGAAGAGGTACACCAGCACCAAAG
AGGTGCTGGACGCCACCCTGATCCACCAGAGCATCACCGGCCTGTACGAGACACGGATCGACCTGTCTCA
GCTGGGAGGCGACAAGCGACCTGCCGCCACAAAGAAGGCTGGACAGGCTAAGAAGAAGAAAGATTACAAA
GACGATGACGATAAGGGATCCGGCGCAACAAACTTCTCTCTGCTGAAACAAGCCGGAGATGTCGAAGAGA
ATCCTGGACCGACCGAGTACAAGCCCACGGTGCGCCTCGCCACCCGCGACGACGTCCCCAGGGCCGTACG
CACCCTCGCCGCCGCGTTCGCCGACTACCCCGCCACGCGCCACACCGTCGATCCGGACCGCCACATCGAG
CGGGTCACCGAGCTGCAAGAACTCTTCCTCACGCGCGTCGGGCTCGACATCGGCAAGGTGTGGGTCGCGG
ACGACGGCGCCGCGGTGGCGGTCTGGACCACGCCGGAGAGCGTCGAAGCGGGGGCGGTGTTCGCCGAGAT
CGGCCCGCGCATGGCCGAGTTGAGCGGTTCCCGGCTGGCCGCGCAGCAACAGATGGAAGGCCTCCTGGCG
CCGCACCGGCCCAAGGAGCCCGCGTGGTTCCTGGCCACCGTCGGAGTCTCGCCCGACCACCAGGGCAAGG
GTCTGGGCAGCGCCGTCGTGCTCCCCGGAGTGGAGGCGGCCGAGCGCGCCGGGGTGCCCGCCTTCCTGGA
GACCTCCGCGCCCCGCAACCTCCCCTTCTACGAGCGGCTCGGCTTCACCGTCACCGCCGACGTCGAGGTG
CCCGAAGGACCGCGCACCTGGTGCATGACCCGCAAGCCCGGTGCCTGAACGCGTTAAGTCGACAATCAAC
CTCTGGATTACAAAATTTGTGAAAGATTGACTGGTATTCTTAACTATGTTGCTCCTTTTACGCTATGTGG
ATACGCTGCTTTAATGCCTTTGTATCATGCTATTGCTTCCCGTATGGCTTTCATTTTCTCCTCCTTGTAT
AAATCCTGGTTGCTGTCTCTTTATGAGGAGTTGTGGCCCGTTGTCAGGCAACGTGGCGTGGTGTGCACTG
TGTTTGCTGACGCAACCCCCACTGGTTGGGGCATTGCCACCACCTGTCAGCTCCTTTCCGGGACTTTCGC
TTTCCCCCTCCCTATTGCCACGGCGGAACTCATCGCCGCCTGCCTTGCCCGCTGCTGGACAGGGGCTCGG
CTGTTGGGCACTGACAATTCCGTGGTGTTGTCGGGGAAATCATCGTCCTTTCCTTGGCTGCTCGCCTGTG
TTGCCACCTGGATTCTGCGCGGGACGTCCTTCTGCTACGTCCCTTCGGCCCTCAATCCAGCGGACCTTCC
TTCCCGCGGCCTGCTGCCGGCTCTGCGGCCTCTTCCGCGTCTTCGCCTTCGCCCTCAGACGAGTCGGATC
TCCCTTTGGGCCGCCTCCCCGCGTCGACTTTAAGACCAATGACTTACAAGGCAGCTGTAGATCTTAGCCA
CTTTTTAAAAGAAAAGGGGGGACTGGAAGGGCTAATTCACTCCCAACGAAGACAAGATCTGCTTTTTGCT
TGTACTGGGTCTCTCTGGTTAGACCAGATCTGAGCCTGGGAGCTCTCTGGCTAACTAGGGAACCCACTGC
TTAAGCCTCAATAAAGCTTGCCTTGAGTGCTTCAAGTAGTGTGTGCCCGTCTGTTGTGTGACTCTGGTAA
CTAGAGATCCCTCAGACCCTTTTAGTCAGTGTGGAAAATCTCTAGCAGGGCCCGTTTAAACCCGCTGATC
AGCCTCGACTGTGCCTTCTAGTTGCCAGCCATCTGTTGTTTGCCCCTCCCCCGTGCCTTCCTTGACCCTG
GAAGGTGCCACTCCCACTGTCCTTTCCTAATAAAATGAGGAAATTGCATCGCATTGTCTGAGTAGGTGTC
ATTCTATTCTGGGGGGTGGGGTGGGGCAGGACAGCAAGGGGGAGGATTGGGAAGACAATAGCAGGCATGC
TGGGGATGCGGTGGGCTCTATGGCTTCTGAGGCGGAAAGAACCAGCTGGGGCTCTAGGGGGTATCCCC
[124 nt withheld, positions 9309-9432]
C
[91 nt withheld, positions 9434-9524]
A
[49 nt withheld, positions 9526-9574]
CCTTTGACGTTGGAGTCCACGTTCTTT
[37 nt withheld, positions 9602-9638]
ACCCTATCTCGGTCTATTCTTTTGATTTATAAGGGATTTTGCCGATTTCGGCCTATTGGTTAAAAAATGA
GCTGATTTAACAAAAATTTAACGCGAATTAATTCTGTGGAATGTGTGTCAGTTAGGGTGTGGAAAGTCCC
CAGGCTCCCCAGCAGGCAGAAGTATGCAAAGCATGCATCTCAATTAGTCAGCAACCAGGTGTGGAAAGTC
CCCAGGCTCCCCAGCAGGCAGAAGTATGCAAAGCATGCATCTCAATTAGTCAGCAACCATAGTCCCGCCC
CTAACTCCGCCCATCCCGCCCCTAACTCCGCCCAGTTCCGCCCATTCTCCGCCCCATGGCTGACTAATTT
TTTTTATTTATGCAGAGGCCGAGGCCGCCTCTGCCTCTGAGCTATTCCAGAAGTAGTGAGGAGGCTTTTT
TGGAGGCCTAGGCTTTTGCAAAAAGCTCCCGGGAGCTTGTATATCCATTTTCGGATCTGATCAGCACGTG
TTGACAATTAATCATCGGCATAGTATATCGGCATAGTATAATACGACAAGGTGAGGAACTAAACCATGGC
CAAGTTGACCAGTGCCGTTCCGGTGCTCACCGCGCGCGACGTCGCCGGAGCGGTCGAGTTCTGGACCGAC
CGGCTCGGGTTCTCCCGGGACTTCGTGGAGGACGACTTCGCCGGTGTGGTCCGGGACGACGTGACCCTGT
TCATCAGCGCGGTCCAGGACCAGGTGGTGCCGGACAACACCCTGGCCTGGGTGTGGGTGCGCGGCCTGGA
CGAGCTGTACGCCGAGTGGTCGGAGGTCGTGTCCACGAACTTCCGGGACGCCTCCGGGCCGGCCATGACC
GAGATCGGCGAGCAGCCGTGGGGGCGGGAGTTCGCCCTGCGCGACCCGGCCGGCAACTGCGTGCACTTCG
TGGCCGAGGAGCAGGACTGACACGTGCTACGAGATTTCGATTCCACCGCCGCCTTCTATGAAAGGTTGGG
CTTCGGAATCGTTTTCCGGGACGCCGGCTGGATGATCCTCCAGCGCGGGGATCTCATGCTGGAGTTCTTC
GCCCACCCCAACTTGTTTATTGCAGCTTATAATGGTTACAAATAAAGCAATAGCATCACAAATTTCACAA
ATAAAGCATTTTTTTCACTGCATTCTAGTTGTGGTTTGTCCAAACTCATCAATGTATCTTATCATGTCTG
TATACCGTCGACCTCTAGCTAGAGCTTGGCGTAATCATGGTCATAGCTGTTTCCTGTGTGAAATTGTTAT
CCGCTCACAATTCCACACAACATACGAGCCGGAAGCATAAAGTGTAAAGCCTGGGGTGCCTAATGAGTGA
GCTAACTCACATTAATTGCGTTGCGCTCACTGCCCGCTTTCCAGTCGGGAAACCTGTCGTGCCAGCTGCA
TTAATGAATCGGCCAACGCGCGGGGAGAGGCGGTTTGCGTATTGGGCGCTCTTCCGCTTCCTCGCTCACT
GACTCGCTGCGCTCGGTCGTTCGGCTGCGGCGAGCGGTATCAGCTCACTCAAAGGCGGTAATACGGTTAT
CCACAGAATCAGGGGATAACGCAGGAAAGAACATGTGAGCAAAAGGCCAGCAAAAGGCCAGGAACCGTAA
AAAGGCCGCGTTGCTGGCGTTTTTCCATAGGCTCCGCCCCCCTGACGAGCATCACAAAAATCGACGCTCA
AGTCAGAGGTGGCGAAACCCGACAGGACTATAAAGATACCAGGCGTTTCCCCCTGGAAGCTCCCTCGTGC
GCTCTCCTGTTCCGACCCTGCCGCTTACCGGATACCTGTCCGCCTTTCTCCCTTCGGGAAGCGTGGCGCT
TTCTCATAGCTCACGCTGTAGGTATCTCAGTTCGGTGTAGGTCGTTCGCTCCAAGCTGGGCTGTGTGCAC
GAACCCCCCGTTCAGCCCGACCGCTGCGCCTTATCCGGTAACTATCGTCTTGAGTCCAACCCGGTAAGAC
ACGACTTATCGCCACTGGCAGCAGCCACTGGTAACAGGATTAGCAGAGCGAGGTATGTAGGCGGTGCTAC
AGAGTTCTTGAAGTGGTGGCCTAACTACGGCTACACTAGAAGAACAGTATTTGGTATCTGCGCTCTGCTG
AAGCCAGTTACCTTCGGAAAAAGAGTTGGTAGCTCTTGATCCGGCAAACAAACCACCGCTGGTAGCGGTG
GTTTTTTTGTTTGCAAGCAGCAGATTACGCGCAGAAAAAAAGGATCTCAAGAAGATCCTTTGATCTTTTC
TACGGGGTCTGACGCTCAGTGGAACGAAAACTCACGTTAAGGGATTTTGGTCATGAGATTATCAAAAAGG
ATCTTCACCTAGATCCTTTTAAATTAAAAATGAAGTTTTAAATCAATCTAAAGTATATATGAGTAAACTT
GGTCTGACAGTTACCAATGCTTAATCAGTGAGGCACCTATCTCAGCGATCTGTCTATTTCGTTCATCCAT
AGTTGCCTGACTCCCCGTCGTGTAGATAACTACGATACGGGAGGGCTTACCATCTGGCCCCAGTGCTGCA
ATGATACCGCGAGACCCACGCTCACCGGCTCCAGATTTATCAGCAATAAACCAGCCAGCCGGAAGGGCCG
AGCGCAGAAGTGGTCCTGCAACTTTATCCGCCTCCATCCAGTCTATTAATTGTTGCCGGGAAGCTAGAGT
AAGTAGTTCGCCAGTTAATAGTTTGCGCAACGTTGTTGCCATTGCTACAGGCATCGTGGTGTCACGCTCG
TCGTTTGGTATGGCTTCATTCAGCTCCGGTTCCCAACGATCAAGGCGAGTTACATGATCCCCCATGTTGT
GCAAAAAAGCGGTTAGCTCCTTCGGTCCTCCGATCGTTGTCAGAAGTAAGTTGGCCGCAGTGTTATCACT
CATGGTTATGGCAGCACTGCATAATTCTCTTACTGTCATGCCATCCGTAAGATGCTTTTCTGTGACTGGT
GAGTACTCAACCAAGTCATTCTGAGAATAGTGTATGCGGCGACCGAGTTGCTCTTGCCCGGCGTCAATAC
GGGATAATACCGCGCCACATAGCAGAACTTTAAAAGTGCTCATCATTGGAAAACGTTCTTCGGGGCGAAA
ACTCTCAAGGATCTTACCGCTGTTGAGATCCAGTTCGATGTAACCCACTCGTGCACCCAACTGATCTTCA
GCATCTTTTACTTTCACCAGCGTTTCTGGGTGAGCAAAAACAGGAAGGCAAAATGCCGCAAAAAAGGGAA
TAAGGGCGACACGGAAATGTTGAATACTCATACTCTTCCTTTTTCAATATTATTGAAGCATTTATCAGGG
TTATTGTCTCATGAGCGGATACATATTTGAATGTATTTAGAAAAATAAACAAATAGGGGTTCCGCGCACA
TTTCCCCGAAAAGTGCCACCTGAC
